>Addgene plasmid #216050 | AA199 | addgene full sequence | sequence record 431540 | Addgene NGS Result
TCGCGCGTTTCGGTGATGACGGTGAAAACCTCTGACACATGCAGCTCCCGGAGACGGTCACAGCTTGTCT
GTAAGCGGATGCCGGGAGCAGACAAGCCCGTCAGGGCGCGTCAGCGGGTGTTGGCGGGTGTCGGGGCTGG
CTTAACTATGCGGCATCAGAGCAGATTGTACTGAGAGTGCACCATATGCGGTGTGAAATACCGCACAGAT
GCGTAAGGAGAAAATACCGCATCAGGCGCCATTCGCCATTCAGGCTGCGCAACTGTTGGGAAGGGCGATC
GGTGCGGGCCTCTTCGCTATTACGCCAGCTGGCGAAAGGGGGATGTGCTGCAAGGCGATTAAGTTGGGTA
ACGCCAGGGTTTTCCCAGTCACGACGTTGTAAAACGACGGCCAGAGAATTCGAGCTCGGTACCTCGCGAA
TACATCTAGATGAAGACGGGTCCCCTTCAGGGCAGATCAGCAACCAGGCCCTGGCTCTGGCCCCTAGCTC
CGCTCCAGTGCTGGCCCAGACTATGGTGCCCTCTAGTGCTATGGTGCCTCTGGCCCAGCCACCTGCTCCA
GCCCCTGTGCTGACCCCAGGACCACCCCAGTCACTGAGCGCTCCAGTGCCCAAGTCTACACAGGCCGGCG
AGGGGACTCTGAGTGAAGCTCTGCTGCACCTGCAGTTCGACGCTGATGAGGACCTGGGAGCTCTGCTGGG
GAACAGCACCGATCCCGGAGTGTTCACAGATCTGGCCTCCGTGGACAACTCTGAGTTTCAGCAGCTGCTG
AATCAGGGCGTGTCCATGTCTCATAGTACAGCCGAACCAATGCTGATGGAGTACCCCGAAGCCATTACCC
GGCTGGTGACCGGCAGCCAGCGGCCCCCCGACCCCGCTCCAACTCCCCTGGGAACCAGCGGCCTGCCTAA
TGGGCTGTCCGGAGATGAGGACTTCTCAAGCATCGCTGATATGGACTTTAGTGCCCTGCTGTCACAGATT
TCCTCTGGCACCAGCAAAAGGCCGGCGGCCACGAAAAAGGCCGGCCAGGCAAAAAAGAAAAAGGGAAGCA
CGTCTTCATCGGATCCCGGGCCCGTCGACTGCAGAGGCCTGCATGCAAGCTTGGTGTAATCATGGTCATA
GCTGTTTCCTGTGTGAAATTGTTATCCGCTCACAATTCCACACAACATACGAGCCGGAAGCATAAAGTGT
AAAGCCTGGGGTGCCTAATGAGTGAGCTAACTCACATTAATTGCGTTGCGCTCACTGCCCGCTTTCCAGT
CGGGAAACCTGTCGTGCCAGCTGCATTAATGAATCGGCCAACGCGCGGGGAGAGGCGGTTTGCGTATTGG
GCGCTCTTCCGCTTCCTCGCTCACTGACTCGCTGCGCTCGGTCGTTCGGCTGCGGCGAGCGGTATCAGCT
CACTCAAAGGCGGTAATACGGTTATCCACAGAATCAGGGGATAACGCAGGAAAGAACATGTGAGCAAAAG
GCCAGCAAAAGGCCAGGAACCGTAAAAAGGCCGCGTTGCTGGCGTTTTTCCATAGGCTCCGCCCCCCTGA
CGAGCATCACAAAAATCGACGCTCAAGTCAGAGGTGGCGAAACCCGACAGGACTATAAAGATACCAGGCG
TTTCCCCCTGGAAGCTCCCTCGTGCGCTCTCCTGTTCCGACCCTGCCGCTTACCGGATACCTGTCCGCCT
TTCTCCCTTCGGGAAGCGTGGCGCTTTCTCATAGCTCACGCTGTAGGTATCTCAGTTCGGTGTAGGTCGT
TCGCTCCAAGCTGGGCTGTGTGCACGAACCCCCCGTTCAGCCCGACCGCTGCGCCTTATCCGGTAACTAT
CGTCTTGAGTCCAACCCGGTAAGACACGACTTATCGCCACTGGCAGCAGCCACTGGTAACAGGATTAGCA
GAGCGAGGTATGTAGGCGGTGCTACAGAGTTCTTGAAGTGGTGGCCTAACTACGGCTACACTAGAAGAAC
AGTATTTGGTATCTGCGCTCTGCTGAAGCCAGTTACCTTCGGAAAAAGAGTTGGTAGCTCTTGATCCGGC
AAACAAACCACCGCTGGTAGCGGTGGTTTTTTTGTTTGCAAGCAGCAGATTACGCGCAGAAAAAAAGGAT
CTCAAGAAGATCCTTTGATCTTTTCTACGGGGTCTGACGCTCAGTGGAACGAAAACTCACGTTAAGGGAT
TTTGGTCATGAGATTATCAAAAAGGATCTTCACCTAGATCCTTTTAAATTAAAAATGAAGTTTTAAATCA
AGCCCAATCTGAATAATGTTACAACCAATTAACCAATTCTGATTAGAAAAACTCATCGAGCATCAAATGA
AACTGCAATTTATTCATATCAGGATTATCAATACCATATTTTTGAAAAAGCCGTTTCTGTAATGAAGGAG
AAAACTCACCGAGGCAGTTCCATAGGATGGCAAGATCCTGGTATCGGTCTGCGATTCCGACTCGTCCAAC
ATCAATACAACCTATTAATTTCCCCTCGTCAAAAATAAGGTTATCAAGTGAGAAATCACCATGAGTGACG
ACTGAATCCGGTGAGAATGGCAAAAGTTTATGCATTTCTTTCCAGACTTGTTCAACAGGCCAGCCATTAC
GCTCGTCATCAAAATCACTCGCATCAACCAAACCGTTATTCATTCGTGATTGCGCCTGAGCGAGACGAAA
TACGCGATCGCTGTTAAAAGGACAATTACAAACAGGAATCGAATGCAACCGGCGCAGGAACACTGCCAGC
GCATCAACAATATTTTCACCTGAATCAGGATATTCTTCTAATACCTGGAATGCTGTTTTTCCGGGGATCG
CAGTGGTGAGTAACCATGCATCATCAGGAGTACGGATAAAATGCTTGATGGTCGGAAGAGGCATAAATTC
CGTCAGCCAGTTTAGTCTGACCATCTCATCTGTAACATCATTGGCAACGCTACCTTTGCCATGTTTCAGA
AACAACTCTGGCGCATCGGGCTTCCCATACAAGCGATAGATTGTCGCACCTGATTGCCCGACATTATCGC
GAGCCCATTTATACCCATATAAATCAGCATCCATGTTGGAATTTAATCGCGGCCTCGACGTTTCCCGTTG
AATATGGCTCATAACACCCCTTGTATTACTGTTTATGTAAGCAGACAGTTTTATTGTTCATGATGATATA
TTTTTATCTTGTGCAATGTAACATCAGAGATTTTGAGACACGGGCCAGAGCTGCA
Features (pLannotate 1.2.2; 11 found; start..end, strand, type, name):
    137..236     +  misc_feature   bom (fragment): basis of mobility region from pBR322
    242..399     -  CDS            lacZα (fragment): LacZα fragment of β-galactosidase; lacZ fragment
    444..986     +  CDS            Rela (fragment): TF65_MOUSE - Also known as Nfkb3. Experimental evidence at protein level: Swiss-Prot protein existence level 1. NF-kappa-B is a pleiotropic transcription factor present in almost all cell types and is the endpoint of a series of signal transduction events that are initiated by a vast array of stimuli related to many biological processes such as inflammation, immunity, differentiation, cell growth, tumorigenesis and apoptosis. NF-kappa-B is a homo- or heterodimeric complex formed by the Rel-like domain- containing proteins RELA/p65, RELB, NFKB1/p105, NFKB1/p50, REL and NFKB2/p52. The heterodime
    996..1043    +  CDS            nucleoplasmin NLS: bipartite nuclear localization signal from nucleoplasmin
   1139..1155    -  protein_bind   lac operator: The lac repressor binds to the lac operator to inhibit transcription in E. coli. This inhibition can be relieved by adding lactose or isopropyl-β-D-thiogalactopyranoside (IPTG). lac repressor encoded by lacI
   1163..1193    -  promoter       lac promoter: promoter for the E. coli lac operon
   1208..1229    -  protein_bind   CAP binding site: CAP binding activates transcription in the presence of cAMP. E. coli catabolite activator protein
   1242..1334    -  CDS            lacI (fragment): lac repressor; lacI; The lac repressor binds to the lac operator to inhibit transcription in E. coli. This inhibition can be relieved by adding lactose or isopropyl-β-D-thiogalactopyranoside (IPTG).
   1517..2105    -  rep_origin     ori: high-copy-number ColE1/pMB1/pBR322/pUC origin of replication
   2283..3092    -  CDS            KanR: aminoglycoside phosphotransferase; aph(3')-Ia; confers resistance to kanamycin in bacteria or G418 (Geneticin®) in eukaryotes
   3199..35      +  CDS            rop (fragment) (across the origin): Rop protein, which maintains plasmids at low copy number; rop
