[The description below was written by a language model from this plasmid's Addgene catalogue record and pLannotate feature annotations shown in this document.]
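Description:
AA199 is a small (about 3.2 kb) bacterial storage plasmid that holds one module of the Fragmid modular vector assembly toolkit, built on the pUC57-Kan cloning backbone. It is not an expression vector in its own right: the catalogue classes it as a "Fragment", meaning the insert is intended to be combined with other Fragmid modules to build complete vectors for testing CRISPR technologies. The plasmid is propagated in E. coli through a high-copy ColE1/pUC-type origin and selected with kanamycin via an aph(3')-Ia aminoglycoside phosphotransferase gene. The remaining annotated backbone elements (partial bom, rop and lacI sequences, plus the CAP site, lac promoter, lac operator and a split lacZα fragment flanking the insert) are remnants of the pUC57 cloning region and have no designed role in the payload.

The insert, recorded as p65_v1.1 and NpNLS_v1.1, occupies the C-terminal position in the Fragmid scheme. The feature table identifies a roughly 540 bp fragment matching mouse Rela (NF-κB p65), followed shortly downstream on the same strand by the bipartite nuclear localization signal from nucleoplasmin. p65 fragments of this kind are commonly used as transcriptional activation domains, so once assembled, this module would be expected to append an activator and a nuclear targeting signal to the C terminus of an upstream protein such as a Cas effector, as in CRISPR activation designs. The record itself does not specify the fusion partner. No eukaryotic promoter, terminator or polyadenylation signal is annotated, so these would have to be supplied by other modules. The record also does not state the cloning method or the assembly sites flanking the fragment.
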