Addgene plasmid #216050: AA199
Purpose: Fragmid fragment: (C' terminus) p65; NpNLS
Depositing lab: John Doench. Depositing organization: Broad Institute. Publication: Modular vector assembly enables rapid assessment of emerging CRISPR technologies. McGee AV, Liu YV, Griffith AL, Szegletes ZM, Wen B, Kraus C, Miller NW, Steger RJ, Escude Velasco B, Bosch JA, Zirin JD, Viswanatha R, Sontheimer EJ, Goodale A, Greene MA, Green TM, Doench JG. Cell Genom. 2024 Mar 13;4(3):100519. doi: 10.1016/j.xgen.2024.100519. PubMed 38484704.
Backbone
  Vector backbone: pUC57-Kan
  Vector type: Fragment
Growth in bacteria
  Bacterial resistance: Kanamycin, 50 μg/mL
  Growth temperature: 37°C
  Growth strain: DH5alpha
  Copy number: Unknown
Gene/Insert
  Gene/Insert name: p65_v1.1; NpNLS_v1.1
  Species: Other
  Cloning method: Unknown
Resource information
  A portion of this plasmid was derived from a plasmid made by: Genscript ID: U409CGL200-32
Terms and licenses: Academic/Nonprofit Terms; Industry Terms: Not Available to Industry
Depositor comments: Please visit https://www.biorxiv.org/content/10.1101/2023.10.25.564061v1 for bioRxiv preprint.
How to cite: AA199 was a gift from John Doench (Addgene plasmid # 216050 ; http://n2t.net/addgene:216050 ; RRID:Addgene_216050)
